>Addgene plasmid #149353 | pCAG-miRFP670-pA_U6-BbsI (pE059) | depositor full sequence | sequence record 291978 | pCAG-miRFP670-pA_U6-BbsI (pE059) sequence 6138 bps
CGACATTGATTATTGACTAGTTATTAATAGTAATCAATTACGGGGTCATTAGTTCATAGCCCATATATGG
AGTTCCGCGTTACATAACTTACGGTAAATGGCCCGCCTGGCTGACCGCCCAACGACCCCCGCCCATTGAC
GTCAATAATGACGTATGTTCCCATAGTAACGCCAATAGGGACTTTCCATTGACGTCAATGGGTGGAGTAT
TTACGGTAAACTGCCCACTTGGCAGTACATCAAGTGTATCATATGCCAAGTACGCCCCCTATTGACGTCA
ATGACGGTAAATGGCCCGCCTGGCATTATGCCCAGTACATGACCTTATGGGACTTTCCTACTTGGCAGTA
CATCTACGTATTAGTCATCGCTATTACCATGGTCGAGGTGAGCCCCACGTTCTGCTTCACTCTCCCCATC
TCCCCCCCCTCCCCACCCCCAATTTTGTATTTATTTATTTTTTAATTATTTTGTGCAGCGATGGGGGCGG
GGGGGGGGGGGGGGCGCGCGCCAGGCGGGGCGGGGCGGGGCGAGGGGCGGGGCGGGGCGAGGCGGAGAGG
TGCGGCGGCAGCCAATCAGAGCGGCGCGCTCCGAAAGTTTCCTTTTATGGCGAGGCGGCGGCGGCGGCGG
CCCTATAAAAAGCGAAGCGCGCGGCGGGCGGGAGTCGCTGCGTCGCGCCTTCGCCCCGTGCCCCGCTCCG
CCGCCGCCTCGCGCCGCCCGCCCCGGCTCTGACTGACCGCGTTACTCCCACAGGTGAGCGGGCGGGACGG
CCCTTCTCCTCCGGGCTGTAATTAGCGCTTGGTTTAATGACGGCTCGTTTCTTTTCTGTGGCTGCGTGAA
AGCCTTAAAGGGCTCCGGGAGGGCCCTTTGTGCGGGGGGGAGCGGCTCGGGGGGTGCGTGCGTGTGTGTG
TGCGTGGGGAGCGCCGCGTGCGGCCCGCGCTGCCCGGCGGCTGTGAGCGCTGCGGGCGCGGCGCGGGGCT
TTGTGCGCTCCGCGTGTGCGCGAGGGGAGCGCGGCCGGGGGCGGTGCCCCGCGGTGCGGGGGGGCTGCGA
GGGGAACAAAGGCTGCGTGCGGGGTGTGTGCGTGGGGGGGTGAGCAGGGGGTGTGGGCGCGGCGGTCGGG
CTGTAACCCCCCCCTGCACCCCCCTCCCCGAGTTGCTGAGCACGGCCCGGCTTCGGGTGCGGGGCTCCGT
GCGGGGCGTGGCGCGGGGCTCGCCGTGCCGGGCGGGGGGTGGCGGCAGGTGGGGGTGCCGGGCGGGGCGG
GGCCGCCTCGGGCCGGGGAGGGCTCGGGGGAGGGGCGCGGCGGCCCCGGAGCGCCGGCGGCTGTCGAGGC
GCGGCGAGCCGCAGCCATTGCCTTTTATGGTAATCGTGCGAGAGGGCGCAGGGACTTCCTTTGTCCCAAA
TCTGGCGGAGCCGAAATCTGGGAGGCGCCGCCGCACCCCCTCTAGCGGGCGCGGGCGAAGCGGTGCGGCG
CCGGCAGGAAGGAAATGGGCGGGGAGGGCCTTCGTGCGTCGCCGCGCCGCCGTCCCCTTCTCCATCTCCA
GCCTCGGGGCTGCCGCAGGGGGACGGCTGCCTTCGGGGGGGACGGGGCAGGGCGGGGTTCGGCTTCTGGC
GTGTGACCGGCGGCTCTAGAGCCTCTGCTAACCATGTTCATGCCTTCTTCTTTTTCCTACAGATCCTTAA
TTAAGTCGCCACCATGGTAGCAGGTCATGCCTCTGGCAGCCCCGCATTCGGGACCGCCTCTCATTCGAAT
TGCGAACATGAAGAGATCCACCTCGCCGGCTCGATCCAGCCGCATGGCGCGCTTCTGGTCGTCAGCGAAC
ATGATCATCGCGTCATCCAGGCCAGCGCCAACGCCGCGGAATTTCTGAATCTCGGAAGCGTACTCGGCGT
TCCGCTCGCCGAGATCGACGGCGATCTGTTGATCAAGATCCTGCCGCATCTCGATCCCACCGCCGAAGGC
ATGCCGGTCGCGGTGCGCTGCCGGATCGGCAATCCCTCTACGGAGTACTGCGGTCTGATGCATCGGCCTC
CGGAAGGCGGGCTGATCATCGAACTCGAACGTGCCGGCCCGTCGATCGATCTGTCAGGCACGCTGGCGCC
GGCGCTGGAGCGGATCCGCACGGCGGGTTCACTGCGCGCGCTGTGCGATGACACCGTGCTGCTGTTTCAG
CAGTGCACCGGCTACGACCGGGTGATGGTGTATCGTTTCGATGAGCAAGGCCACGGCCTGGTATTCTCCG
AGTGCCATGTGCCTGGGCTCGAATCCTATTTCGGCAACCGCTATCCGTCGTCGACTGTCCCGCAGATGGC
GCGGCAGCTGTACGTGCGGCAGCGCGTCCGCGTGCTGGTCGACGTCACCTATCAGCCGGTGCCGCTGGAG
CCGCGGCTGTCGCCGCTGACCGGGCGCGATCTCGACATGTCGGGCTGCTTCCTGCGCTCGATGTCGCCGT
GCCATCTGCAGTTCCTGAAGGACATGGGCGTGCGCGCCACCCTGGCGGTGTCGCTGGTGGTCGGCGGCAA
GCTGTGGGGCCTGGTTGTCTGTCACCATTATCTGCCGCGCTTCATCCGTTTCGAGCTGCGGGCGATCTGC
AAACGGCTCGCCGAAAGGATCGCGACGCGGATCACCGCGCTTGAGAGCTAAGCGACGCGTAAATGATTGC
AGATCCACTAGTTCTAGAGCTCGCTGATCAGCCTCGACTGTGCCTTCTAGTTGCCAGCCATCTGTTGTTT
GCCCCTCCCCCGTGCCTTCCTTGACCCTGGAAGGTGCCACTCCCACTGTCCTTTCCTAATAAAATGAGGA
AATTGCATCGCATTGTCTGAGTAGGTGTCATTCTATTCTGGGGGGTGGGGTGGGGCAGGACAGCAAGGGG
GAGGATTGGGAAGAGAATAGCAGGCATGCTGGGGATGCGGTGGGCTCTATGGCTTCTGAGGCGGAAAGAA
CCAGCTGGGGCTCGAGGCTAGAGCGGCCGCCACTGGCCGTCGTTTTACAACGTCGTGACTGGGAAAACCC
TGGCGTTACCCAACTTAATCGCCTTGCAGCACATCCCCCTTTCGCCAGCTGGCGTAATAGCGAAGAGGCC
CGCACCGATCGCCCTTCCCAACAGTTGCGCAGCCTGAATGGCGAATGGAAATTGTAAGCGTTAATATTTT
GTTAAAATTCGCGTTAAATTTTTGTTAAATCAGCTCATTTTTTAACCAATAGGCCGAAATCGGCAAAATC
CCTTATAAATCAAAAGAATAGACCGAGATAGGGT
[37 nt withheld, positions 3255-3291]
AAAGAACGTGGACTCCAACGTCAAAGG
[49 nt withheld, positions 3319-3367]
T
[91 nt withheld, positions 3369-3459]
G
[124 nt withheld, positions 3461-3584]
CAGGTGGCACTTTTCGGGGAAATGTGCGCGGAACCCCTATTTGTTTATTTTTCTAAATACATTCAAATAT
GTATCCGCTCATGAGACAATAACCCTGATAAATGCTTCAATAATATTGAAAAAGGAAGAGTATGAGTATT
CAACATTTCCGTGTCGCCCTTATTCCCTTTTTTGCGGCATTTTGCCTTCCTGTTTTTGCTCACCCAGAAA
CGCTGGTGAAAGTAAAAGATGCTGAAGATCAGTTGGGTGCACGAGTGGGTTACATCGAACTGGATCTCAA
CAGCGGTAAGATCCTTGAGAGTTTTCGCCCCGAAGAACGTTTTCCAATGATGAGCACTTTTAAAGTTCTG
CTATGTGGCGCGGTATTATCCCGTATTGACGCCGGGCAAGAGCAACTCGGTCGCCGCATACACTATTCTC
AGAATGACTTGGTTGAGTACTCACCAGTCACAGAAAAGCATCTTACGGATGGCATGACAGTAAGAGAATT
ATGCAGTGCTGCCATAACCATGAGTGATAACACTGCGGCCAACTTACTTCTGACAACGATCGGAGGACCG
AAGGAGCTAACCGCTTTTTTGCACAACATGGGGGATCATGTAACTCGCCTTGATCGTTGGGAACCGGAGC
TGAATGAAGCCATACCAAACGACGAGCGTGACACCACGATGCCTGTAGCAATGGCAACAACGTTGCGCAA
ACTATTAACTGGCGAACTACTTACTCTAGCTTCCCGGCAACAATTAATAGACTGGATGGAGGCGGATAAA
GTTGCAGGACCACTTCTGCGCTCGGCCCTTCCGGCTGGCTGGTTTATTGCTGATAAATCTGGAGCCGGTG
AGCGTGGGTCTCGCGGTATCATTGCAGCACTGGGGCCAGATGGTAAGCCCTCCCGTATCGTAGTTATCTA
CACGACGGGGAGTCAGGCAACTATGGATGAACGAAATAGACAGATCGCTGAGATAGGTGCCTCACTGATT
AAGCATTGGTAACTGTCAGACCAAGTTTACTCATATATACTTTAGATTGATTTAAAACTTCATTTTTAAT
TTAAAAGGATCTAGGTGAAGATCCTTTTTGATAATCTCATGACCAAAATCCCTTAACGTGAGTTTTCGTT
CCACTGAGCGTCAGACCCCGTAGAAAAGATCAAAGGATCTTCTTGAGATCCTTTTTTTCTGCGCGTAATC
TGCTGCTTGCAAACAAAAAAACCACCGCTACCAGCGGTGGTTTGTTTGCCGGATCAAGAGCTACCAACTC
TTTTTCCGAAGGTAACTGGCTTCAGCAGAGCGCAGATACCAAATACTGTCCTTCTAGTGTAGCCGTAGTT
AGGCCACCACTTCAAGAACTCTGTAGCACCGCCTACATACCTCGCTCTGCTAATCCTGTTACCAGTGGCT
GCTGCCAGTGGCGATAAGTCGTGTCTTACCGGGTTGGACTCAAGACGATAGTTACCGGATAAGGCGCAGC
GGTCGGGCTGAACGGGGGGTTCGTGCACACAGCCCAGCTTGGAGCGAACGACCTACACCGAACTGAGATA
CCTACAGCGTGAGCTATGAGAAAGCGCCACGCTTCCCGAAGGGAGAAAGGCGGACAGGTATCCGGTAAGC
GGCAGGGTCGGAACAGGAGAGCGCACGAGGGAGCTTCCAGGGGGAAACGCCTGGTATCTTTATAGTCCTG
TCGGGTTTCGCCACCTCTGACTTGAGCGTCGATTTTTGTGATGCTCGTCAGGGGGGCGGAGCCTATGGAA
AAACGCCAGCAACGCGGCCTTTTTACGGTTCCTGGCCTTTTGCTGGCCTTTTGCTCACATGTTCTTTCCT
GCGTTATCCCCTGATTCTGTGGATAACCGTATTACCGCCTTTGAGTGAGCTGATACCGCTCGCCGCAGCC
GAACGACCGAGCGCAGCGAGTCAGTGAGCGAGGAAGCGGAAGAGCGCCCAATACGCAAACCGCCTCTCCC
CGCGCGTTGGCCGATTCATTAATGCAGCTGGCACGACAGGTTTCCCGACTGGAAAGCGGGCAGTGAGCGC
AACGCAATTAATGTGAGTTAGCTCACTCATTAGGCACCCCAGGCTTTACACTTTATGCTTCCGGCTCGTA
TGTTGTGTGGAATTGTGAGCGGATAACAATTTCACACAGGAAACAGCTATGACCATGAGGCGCGCCCCCC
CCTTCACCGAGGGCCTATTTCCCATGATTCCTTCATATTTGCATATACGATACAAGGCTGTTAGAGAGAT
AATTGGAATTAATTTGACTGTAAACACAAAGATATTAGTACAAAATACGTGACGTAGAAAGTAATAATTT
CTTGGGTAGTTTGCAGTTTTAAAATTATGTTTTAAAATGGACTATCATATGCTTACCGTAACTTGAAAGT
ATTTCGATTTCTTGGCTTTATATATCTTGTGGAAAGGACGAAACACCGGGTCTTCGAGAAGACCTGTTTT
AGAGCTAGAAATAGCAAGTTAAAATAAGGCTAGTCCGTTATCAACTTGAAAAAGTGGCACCGAGTCGGTG
CTTTTTTTGATCCAAGGGTGGGGCGCGCCGGATT
Features (pLannotate 1.2.2; 18 found; start..end, strand, type, name):
      2..381     +  enhancer       CMV enhancer: human cytomegalovirus immediate early enhancer
    383..660     +  promoter       chicken β-actin promoter: No description available
    661..1672    +  intron         chimeric intron: chimera between introns from chicken β-actin and rabbit β-globin
   1694..2641    +  CDS            ORF frame 1: bright monomeric near-infrared fluorescent protein engineered from a bacterial phytochrome, with an emission maximum of 670 nm (Shcherbakova et al., 2016)
   2662..2680    -  misc_feature   MCS (fragment): pBluescript multiple cloning site
   2698..2809    +  polyA_signal   bGH poly(A) signal: bovine growth hormone polyadenylation signal
   2926..2947    +  promoter       SV40 promoter (fragment): SV40 enhancer and early promoter
   2971..3125    +  CDS            lacZα (fragment): LacZα fragment of β-galactosidase; lacZ fragment
   3156..3584    -  rep_origin     f1 ori (sequence partly withheld): f1 bacteriophage origin of replication; arrow indicates direction of (+) strand synthesis
   3611..3715    +  promoter       AmpR promoter: bla
   3716..4576    +  CDS            AmpR: β-lactamase; bla; confers resistance to ampicillin, carbenicillin, and related antibiotics
   4747..5335    +  rep_origin     ori: high-copy-number ColE1/pMB1/pBR322/pUC origin of replication
   5518..5610    +  CDS            lacI (fragment): lac repressor; lacI; The lac repressor binds to the lac operator to inhibit transcription in E. coli. This inhibition can be relieved by adding lactose or isopropyl-β-D-thiogalactopyranoside (IPTG).
   5623..5644    +  protein_bind   CAP binding site: CAP binding activates transcription in the presence of cAMP. E. coli catabolite activator protein
   5659..5689    +  promoter       lac promoter: promoter for the E. coli lac operon
   5697..5713    +  protein_bind   lac operator: The lac repressor binds to the lac operator to inhibit transcription in E. coli. This inhibition can be relieved by adding lactose or isopropyl-β-D-thiogalactopyranoside (IPTG). lac repressor encoded by lacI
   5763..6003    +  promoter       U6 promoter: RNA polymerase III promoter for human U6 snRNA
   6030..6105    +  misc_RNA       gRNA scaffold: guide RNA scaffold for the Streptococcus pyogenes CRISPR/Cas9 system
