>Addgene plasmid #149353 | pCAG-miRFP670-pA_U6-BbsI (pE059) | addgene full sequence | sequence record 299807 | Addgene NGS Result
CGACATTGATTATTGACTAGTTATTAATAGTAATCAATTACGGGGTCATTAGTTCATAGCCCATATATGG
AGTTCCGCGTTACATAACTTACGGTAAATGGCCCGCCTGGCTGACCGCCCAACGACCCCCGCCCATTGAC
GTCAATAATGACGTATGTTCCCATAGTAACGCCAATAGGGACTTTCCATTGACGTCAATGGGTGGAGTAT
TTACGGTAAACTGCCCACTTGGCAGTACATCAAGTGTATCATATGCCAAGTACGCCCCCTATTGACGTCA
ATGACGGTAAATGGCCCGCCTGGCATTATGCCCAGTACATGACCTTATGGGACTTTCCTACTTGGCAGTA
CATCTACGTATTAGTCATCGCTATTACCATGGTCGAGGTGAGCCCCACGTTCTGCTTCACTCTCCCCATC
TCCCCCCCCTCCCCACCCCCAATTTTGTATTTATTTATTTTTTAATTATTTTGTGCAGCGATGGGGGCGG
GGGGGGGGGGGGGGCGCGCGCCRGGSGGGGSGGGGSGGGGSGRGGGGSGGGGSGGGGCGAGGCGGAGAGG
TGCGGCGGCAGCCAATCAGAGCGGCGCGCTCCGAAAGTTTCCTTTTATGGCGAGGCGGCGGCGGCGGCGG
CCCTATAAAAAGCGAAGCGCGCGGCGGGCGGGAGTCGCTGCGCGCTGCCTTCGCCCCGTGCCCCGCTCCG
CCGCCGCCTCGCGCCGCCCGCCCCGGCTCTGACTGACCGCGTTACTCCCACAGGTGAGCGGGCGGGACGG
CCCTTCTCCTCCGGGCTGTAATTAGCGCTTGGTTTAATGACGGCTTGTTTCTTTTCTGTGGCTGCGTGAA
AGCCTTGAGGGGCTCCGGGAGGGCCCTTTGTGCGGGGGGAGCGGCTCGGGGGGTGCGTGCGTGTGTGTGT
GCGTGGGGAGCGCCGCGTGCGGCTCCGCGCTGCCCGGCGGCTGTGAGCGCTGCGGGCGCGGCGCGGGGCT
TTGTGCGCTCCGCAGTGTGCGCGAGGGGAGCGCGGCCGGGGGCGGTGCCCCGCGGTGCGGGGGGGGCTGC
GAGGGGAACAAAGGCTGCGTGCGGGGTGTGTGCGTGGGGGGGTGAGCAGGGGGTGTGGGCGCGTCGGTCG
GGCTGCAACCCCCCCTGCACCCCCCTCCCCGAGTTGCTGAGCACGGCCCGGCTTCGGGTGCGGGGCTCCG
TACGGGGCGTGGCGCGGGGCTCGCCGTGCCGGGCGGGGGGTGGCGGCAGGTGGGGGTGCCGGGCGGGGCG
GGGCCGCCTCGGGCCGGGGRGGGCTCGGGGGAGGGGCGCGGCGGCCCCCGGAGCGCCGGCGGCTGTCGAG
GCGCGGCGAGCCGCAGCCATTGCCTTTTATGGTAATCGTGCGAGAGGGCGCAGGGACTTCCTTTGTCCCA
AATCTGTGCGGAGCCGAAATCTGGGAGGCGCCGCCGCACCCCCTCTAGCGGGCGCGGGGCGAAGCGGTGC
GGCGCCGGCAGGAAGGAAATGGGCGGGGAGGGCCTTCGTGCGTCGCCGCGCCGCCGTCCCCTTCTCCCTC
TCCAGCCTCGGGGCTGTCCGCGGGGGGACGGCTGCCTTCGGGGGGGACGGGGCAGGGCGGGGTTCGGCTT
CTGGCGTGTGACCGGCGGCTCTAGAGCCTCTGCTAACCATGTTCATGCCTTCTTCTTTTTCCTACAGATC
CTTAATTAAGTCGCCACCATGGTAGCAGGTCATGCCTCTGGCAGCCCCGCATTCGGGACCGCCTCTCATT
CGAATTGCGAACATGAAGAGATCCACCTCGCCGGCTCGATCCAGCCGCATGGCGCGCTTCTGGTCGTCAG
CGAACATGATCATCGCGTCATCCAGGCCAGCGCCAACGCCGCGGAATTTCTGAATCTCGGAAGCGTACTC
GGCGTTCCGCTCGCCGAGATCGACGGCGATCTGTTGATCAAGATCCTGCCGCATCTCGATCCCACCGCCG
AAGGCATGCCGGTCGCGGTGCGCTGCCGGATCGGCAATCCCTCTACGGAGTACTGCGGTCTGATGCATCG
GCCTCCGGAAGGCGGGCTGATCATCGAACTCGAACGTGCCGGCCCGTCGATCGATCTGTCAGGCACGCTG
GCGCCGGCGCTGGAGCGGATCCGCACGGCGGGTTCACTGCGCGCGCTGTGCGATGACACCGTGCTGCTGT
TTCAGCAGTGCACCGGCTACGACCGGGTGATGGTGTATCGTTTCGATGAGCAAGGCCACGGCCTGGTATT
CTCCGAGTGCCATGTGCCTGGGCTCGAATCCTATTTCGGCAACCGCTATCCGTCGTCGACTGTCCCGCAG
ATGGCGCGGCAGCTGTACGTGCGGCAGCGCGTCCGCGTGCTGGTCGACGTCACCTATCAGCCGGTGCCGC
TGGAGCCGCGGCTGTCGCCGCTGACCGGGCGCGATCTCGACATGTCGGGCTGCTTCCTGCGCTCGATGTC
GCCGTGCCATCTGCAGTTCCTGAAGGACATGGGCGTGCGCGCCACCCTGGCGGTGTCGCTGGTGGTCGGC
GGCAAGCTGTGGGGCCTGGTTGTCTGTCACCATTATCTGCCGCGCTTCATCCGTTTCGAGCTGCGGGCGA
TCTGCAAACGGCTCGCCGAAAGGATCGCGACGCGGATCACCGCGCTTGAGAGCTAAGCGACGCGTAAATG
ATTGCAGATCCACTAGTTCTAGAGCTCGCTGATCAGCCTCGACTGTGCCTTCTAGTTGCCAGCCATCTGT
TGTTTGCCCCTCCCCCGTGCCTTCCTTGACCCTGGAAGGTGCCACTCCCACTGTCCTTTCCTAATAAAAT
GAGGAAATTGCATCGCATTGTCTGAGTAGGTGTCATTCTATTCTGGGGGGTGGGGTGGGGCAGGACAGCA
AGGGGGAGGATTGGGAAGAGAATAGCAGGCATGCTGGGGATGCGGTGGGCTCTATGGCTTCTGAGGCGGA
AAGAACCAGCTGGGCTCGAGGCTAGAGCGGCCGCCACTGGCCGTCGTTTTACAACGTCGTGACTGGGAAA
ACCCTGGCGTTACCCAACTTAATCGCCTTGCAGCACATCCCCCTTTCGCCAGCTGGCGTAATAGCGAAGA
GGCCCGCACCGATCGCCCTTCCCAACAGTTGCGCAGCCTGAATGGCGAATGGAAATTGTAAGCGTTAATA
TTTTGTTAAAATTCGCGTTAAATTTTTGTTAAATCAGCTCATTTTTTAACCAATAGGCCGAAATCGGCAA
AATCCCTTATAAATCAAAAGAATAGACCGAGATAGGGT
[37 nt withheld, positions 3259-3295]
AAAGAACGTGGACTCCAACGTCAAAGG
[49 nt withheld, positions 3323-3371]
T
[91 nt withheld, positions 3373-3463]
G
[124 nt withheld, positions 3465-3588]
CAGGTGGCACTTTTCGGGGAAATGTGCGCGGAACCCCTATTTGTTTATTTTTCTAAATACATTCAAATAT
GTATCCGCTCATGAGACAATAACCCTGATAAATGCTTCAATAATATTGAAAAAGGAAGAGTATGAGTATT
CAACATTTCCGTGTCGCCCTTATTCCCTTTTTTGCGGCATTTTGCCTTCCTGTTTTTGCTCACCCAGAAA
CGCTGGTGAAAGTAAAAGATGCTGAAGATCAGTTGGGTGCACGAGTGGGTTACATCGAACTGGATCTCAA
CAGCGGTAAGATCCTTGAGAGTTTTCGCCCCGAAGAACGTTTTCCAATGATGAGCACTTTTAAAGTTCTG
CTATGTGGCGCGGTATTATCCCGTATTGACGCCGGGCAAGAGCAACTCGGTCGCCGCATACACTATTCTC
AGAATGACTTGGTTGAGTACTCACCAGTCACAGAAAAGCATCTTACGGATGGCATGACAGTAAGAGAATT
ATGCAGTGCTGCCATAACCATGAGTGATAACACTGCGGCCAACTTACTTCTGACAACGATCGGAGGACCG
AAGGAGCTAACCGCTTTTTTGCACAACATGGGGGATCATGTAACTCGCCTTGATCGTTGGGAACCGGAGC
TGAATGAAGCCATACCAAACGACGAGCGTGACACCACGATGCCTGTAGCAATGGCAACAACGTTGCGCAA
ACTATTAACTGGCGAACTACTTACTCTAGCTTCCCGGCAACAATTAATAGACTGGATGGAGGCGGATAAA
GTTGCAGGACCACTTCTGCGCTCGGCCCTTCCGGCTGGCTGGTTTATTGCTGATAAATCTGGAGCCGGTG
AGCGTGGGTCTCGCGGTATCATTGCAGCACTGGGGCCAGATGGTAAGCCCTCCCGTATCGTAGTTATCTA
CACGACGGGGAGTCAGGCAACTATGGATGAACGAAATAGACAGATCGCTGAGATAGGTGCCTCACTGATT
AAGCATTGGTAACTGTCAGACCAAGTTTACTCATATATACTTTAGATTGATTTAAAACTTCATTTTTAAT
TTAAAAGGATCTAGGTGAAGATCCTTTTTGATAATCTCATGACCAAAATCCCTTAACGTGAGTTTTCGTT
CCACTGAGCGTCAGACCCCGTAGAAAAGATCAAAGGATCTTCTTGAGATCCTTTTTTTCTGCGCGTAATC
TGCTGCTTGCAAACAAAAAAACCACCGCTACCAGCGGTGGTTTGTTTGCCGGATCAAGAGCTACCAACTC
TTTTTCCGAAGGTAACTGGCTTCAGCAGAGCGCAGATACCAAATACTGTTCTTCTAGTGTAGCCGTAGTT
AGGCCACCACTTCAAGAACTCTGTAGCACCGCCTACATACCTCGCTCTGCTAATCCTGTTACCAGTGGCT
GCTGCCAGTGGCGATAAGTCGTGTCTTACCGGGTTGGACTCAAGACGATAGTTACCGGATAAGGCGCAGC
GGTCGGGCTGAACGGGGGGTTCGTGCACACAGCCCAGCTTGGAGCGAACGACCTACACCGAACTGAGATA
CCTACAGCGTGAGCTATGAGAAAGCGCCACGCTTCCCGAAGGGAGAAAGGCGGACAGGTATCCGGTAAGC
GGCAGGGTCGGAACAGGAGAGCGCACGAGGGAGCTTCCAGGGGGAAACGCCTGGTATCTTTATAGTCCTG
TCGGGTTTCGCCACCTCTGACTTGAGCGTCGATTTTTGTGATGCTCGTCAGGGGGGCGGAGCCTATGGAA
AAACGCCAGCAACGCGGCCTTTTTACGGTTCCTGGCCTTTTGCTGGCCTTTTGCTCACATGTTCTTTCCT
GCGTTATCCCCTGATTCTGTGGATAACCGTATTACCGCCTTTGAGTGAGCTGATACCGCTCGCCGCAGCC
GAACGACCGAGCGCAGCGAGTCAGTGAGCGAGGAAGCGGAAGAGCGCCCAATACGCAAACCGCCTCTCCC
CGCGCGTTGGCCGATTCATTAATGCAGCTGGCACGACAGGTTTCCCGACTGGAAAGCGGGCAGTGAGCGC
AACGCAATTAATGTGAGTTAGCTCACTCATTAGGCACCCCAGGCTTTACACTTTATGCTTCCGGCTCGTA
TGTTGTGTGGAATTGTGAGCGGATAACAATTTCACACAGGAAACAGCTATGACCATGAGGCGCGCCCCCC
CTTCACCGAGGGCCTATTTCCCATGATTCCTTCATATTTGCATATACGATACAAGGCTGTTAGAGAGATA
ATTGGAATTAATTTGACTGTAAACACAAAGATATTAGTACAAAATACGTGACGTAGAAAGTAATAATTTC
TTGGGTAGTTTGCAGTTTTAAAATTATGTTTTAAAATGGACTATCATATGCTTACCGTAACTTGAAAGTA
TTTCGATTTCTTGGCTTTATATATCTTGTGGAAAGGACGAAACACCGGGTCTTCGAGAAGACCTGTTTTA
GAGCTAGAAATAGCAAGTTAAAATAAGGCTAGTCCGTTATCAACTTGAAAAAGTGGCACCGAGTCGGTGC
TTTTTTTGATCCAAGGGTGGGGCGCGCCGGATT
Features (pLannotate 1.2.2; 18 found; start..end, strand, type, name):
      2..381     +  enhancer       CMV enhancer: human cytomegalovirus immediate early enhancer
    383..660     +  promoter       chicken β-actin promoter: No description available
    661..1677    +  intron         chimeric intron: chimera between introns from chicken β-actin and rabbit β-globin
   1699..2646    +  CDS            ORF frame 1: bright monomeric near-infrared fluorescent protein engineered from a bacterial phytochrome, with an emission maximum of 670 nm (Shcherbakova et al., 2016)
   2667..2685    -  misc_feature   MCS (fragment): pBluescript multiple cloning site
   2703..2814    +  polyA_signal   bGH poly(A) signal: bovine growth hormone polyadenylation signal
   2931..2952    +  promoter       SV40 promoter (fragment): SV40 enhancer and early promoter
   2975..3129    +  CDS            lacZα (fragment): LacZα fragment of β-galactosidase; lacZ fragment
   3160..3588    -  rep_origin     f1 ori (sequence partly withheld): f1 bacteriophage origin of replication; arrow indicates direction of (+) strand synthesis
   3615..3719    +  promoter       AmpR promoter: bla
   3720..4580    +  CDS            AmpR: β-lactamase; bla; confers resistance to ampicillin, carbenicillin, and related antibiotics
   4751..5339    +  rep_origin     ori: high-copy-number ColE1/pMB1/pBR322/pUC origin of replication
   5522..5614    +  CDS            lacI (fragment): lac repressor; lacI; The lac repressor binds to the lac operator to inhibit transcription in E. coli. This inhibition can be relieved by adding lactose or isopropyl-β-D-thiogalactopyranoside (IPTG).
   5627..5648    +  protein_bind   CAP binding site: CAP binding activates transcription in the presence of cAMP. E. coli catabolite activator protein
   5663..5693    +  promoter       lac promoter: promoter for the E. coli lac operon
   5701..5717    +  protein_bind   lac operator: The lac repressor binds to the lac operator to inhibit transcription in E. coli. This inhibition can be relieved by adding lactose or isopropyl-β-D-thiogalactopyranoside (IPTG). lac repressor encoded by lacI
   5766..6006    +  promoter       U6 promoter: RNA polymerase III promoter for human U6 snRNA
   6033..6108    +  misc_RNA       gRNA scaffold: guide RNA scaffold for the Streptococcus pyogenes CRISPR/Cas9 system
