[The description below was written by a language model from this plasmid's Addgene catalogue record and pLannotate feature annotations shown in this document.]
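Description:
pCAG-miRFP670-pA_U6-BbsI (pE059) is a mammalian expression plasmid of about 6.1 kb, catalogued as built on a pUC19 backbone. It is propagated in E. coli at high copy from a ColE1/pUC-type origin and selected with ampicillin through the β-lactamase gene. The annotated backbone also contains an f1 phage origin and remnants of the lac region (lacZα and lacI fragments, CAP site, lac promoter and operator), along with a very short SV40 promoter fragment; these appear to be cloning leftovers rather than functional elements. There is no mammalian selection marker, so the plasmid is suited to transient transfection.

The construct carries two independent expression units. In the first, the CAG promoter (CMV immediate-early enhancer, chicken β-actin promoter and a chimeric β-actin/β-globin intron) drives strong, broadly active Pol II expression of the 948 bp miRFP670 coding sequence. miRFP670 is a monomeric near-infrared fluorescent protein engineered from a bacterial phytochrome, with emission around 670 nm. The insert sits between preserved PacI and MluI sites and is terminated by a bovine growth hormone polyadenylation signal. In the second unit, a human U6 Pol III promoter lies just upstream of the Streptococcus pyogenes Cas9 guide RNA scaffold. The plasmid name indicates a BbsI cloning site in the short gap between them, where a spacer of choice would be inserted; no spacer is annotated. No Cas9 gene is present, so the nuclease must be supplied separately.

The stated purpose is simply mammalian expression of miRFP670. The layout suggests use as a guide RNA delivery vector whose far-red reporter marks transfected cells, consistent with the associated work on CRISPR nuclease-based sequence replacement in human cells. The sequencing-derived and depositor sequence records differ by only a few bases and give the same feature map.
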