Addgene plasmid #149353: pCAG-miRFP670-pA_U6-BbsI (pE059)
Purpose: Mammalian expression vector for miRFP670
Depositing lab: Ralf Kuehn. Depositing organization: Max-Delbrueck-Centrum fuer Molekulare Medizin (MDC). Publication: A homology independent sequence replacement strategy in human cells using a CRISPR nuclease. Danner E, Lebedin M, de la Rosa K, Kuhn R. Open Biol. 2021 Jan;11(1):200283. doi: 10.1098/rsob.200283. Epub 2021 Jan 27. PubMed 33499763.
Backbone
  Vector backbone: puc19
  Backbone size w/o insert (bp): 2218
  Total vector size (bp): 6138
  Vector type: Mammalian Expression
Growth in bacteria
  Bacterial resistance: Ampicillin, 100 μg/mL
  Growth temperature: 37°C
  Growth strain: DH5alpha
  Copy number: High Copy
Gene/Insert
  Gene/Insert name: miRFP670
  Insert size (bp): 948
  Promoter: CAG
  Cloning method: Restriction Enzyme; 5′ cloning site PacI (not destroyed); 3′ cloning site MluI (not destroyed)
  Sequencing primers: 5′ M13 for; 3′ M13 rev
Terms and licenses: Academic/Nonprofit Terms; Industry Terms: Not Available to Industry
How to cite: pCAG-miRFP670-pA_U6-BbsI (pE059) was a gift from Ralf Kuehn (Addgene plasmid # 149353 ; http://n2t.net/addgene:149353 ; RRID:Addgene_149353)
